>Addgene plasmid #179578 | pColE1-ISceI | addgene full sequence | sequence record 356877 | Addgene NGS Result
AAGAAACCAATTGTCCATATTGCATCAGACATTGCCGTCACTGCGTCTTTTACTGGCTCTTCTCGCTAAC
CAAACCGGTAACCCCGCTTATTAAAAGCATTCTGTAACAAAGCGGGACCAAAGCCATGACAAAAACGCGT
AACAAAAGTGTCTATAATCACGGCAGAAAAGTCCACATTGATTATTTGCACGGCGTCACACTTTGCTATG
CCATAGCATTTTTATCCATAAGATTAGCGGATCCTACCTGACGCTTTTTATCGCAACTCTCTACTGTTTC
TCCATACCCGTTTTTTGGGCTAACAGGAGGAATTAACCATGGGGAGCCACCATCACCATCACCATGGCAG
ATCTATGAAA
[354 nt withheld, positions 361-714]
AAAAAAACCATCCCGAACAACCTGGTTGAAAACTACCTGACCCCGATGTCTCTGGCATACTGGTTCATGG
ATGATGGTGGTAAATGGGATTACAACAAAAACTCTACCAACAAATCGATCGTACTGAACACCCAGTCTTT
CACTTTCGAAGAAGTAGAATACCTGGTTAAGGGTCTGCGTAACAAATTCCAACTGAACTGTTACGTAAAA
ATCAACAAAAACAAACCGATCATCTACATCGATTCTATGTCTTACCTGATCTTCTACAACCTGATCAAAC
CGTACCTGATCCCGCAGATGATGTACAAACTGCCGAACACTATCTCCTCCGAAACTTTCCTGAAATAAGA
ATTCGAAGCTTGGCTGTTTTGGTGGATGAGAGAAGATTTTCAGCCTGATACAGATTAAATCAGAACGCAG
AAGCGGTCTGATAAAACAGAATTTGCCTGGCGGCAGTAGCGCGGTGGTCCCACCTGACCCCATGCCGAAC
TCAGAAGTGAAACGCCGTAGCGCCGATGGTAGTGTGGGGTCTCCCCATGCGAGAGTAGGGAACTGCCAGG
CATCAAATAAAACGAAAGGCTCAGTCGAAAGACTGGGCCTTTCGTTTTATCTGTTGTTTGTCGGTGAACG
CTCTCCTGAGTAGGACAAATCCGCCGGGAGCGGATTTGAACGTTGCGAAGCAACGGCCCGGAGGGTGGCG
GGCAGGACGCCCGCCATAAACTGCCAGGCATCAAATTAAGCAGAAGGCCATCCTGACGGATGGCCTTTTT
GCGTTTCTACAAACTCTTTTGTTTATTTTTCTAAATACATTCAAATATGTATCCGCTCATGAGACAATAA
CCCTGATAAATGCTTCAATAATATTGAAAAAGGAAGAGTATGAGTATTCAACATTTCCGTGTCGCCCTTA
TTCCCTTTTTTGCGGCATTTTGCCTTCCTGTTTTTGCTCACCCAGAAACGCTGGTGAAAGTAAAAGATGC
TGAAGATCAGTTGGGTGCACGAGTGGGTTACATCGAACTGGATCTCAACAGCGGTAAGATCCTTGAGAGT
TTTCGCCCCGAAGAACGTTTTCCAATGATGAGCACTTTTAAAGTTCTGCTATGTGGCGCGGTATTATCCC
GTGTTGACGCCGGGCAAGAGCAACTCGGTCGCCGCATACACTATTCTCAGAATGACTTGGTTGAGTACTC
ACCAGTCACAGAAAAGCATCTTACGGATGGCATGACAGTAAGAGAATTATGCAGTGCTGCCATAACCATG
AGTGATAACACTGCGGCCAACTTACTTCTGACAACGATCGGAGGACCGAAGGAGCTAACCGCTTTTTTGC
ACAACATGGGGGATCATGTAACTCGCCTTGATCGTTGGGAACCGGAGCTGAATGAAGCCATACCAAACGA
CGAGCGTGACACCACGATGCCTGTAGCAATGGCAACAACGTTGCGCAAACTATTAACTGGCGAACTACTT
ACTCTAGCTTCCCGGCAACAATTAATAGACTGGATGGAGGCGGATAAAGTTGCAGGACCACTTCTGCGCT
CGGCCCTTCCGGCTGGCTGGTTTATTGCTGATAAATCTGGAGCCGGTGAGCGTGGGTCTCGCGGTATCAT
TGCAGCACTGGGGCCAGATGGTAAGCCCTCCCGTATCGTAGTTATCTACACGACGGGGAGTCAGGCAACT
ATGGATGAACGAAATAGACAGATCGCTGAGATAGGTGCCTCACTGATTAAGCATTGGTAACTGTCAGACC
AAGTTTACTCATATATACTTTAGATTGATTTAAAACTTCATTTTTAATTTAAAAGGATCTAGGTGAAGAT
CCTTTTTGATAATCTCATGACCAAAATCCCTTAACGTGAGTTTTCGTTCCACTGAGCGTCAGACCCCGTA
GAAAAGATCAAAGGATCTTCTTGAGATCCTTTTTTTCTGCGCGTAATCTGCTGCTTGCAAACAAAAAAAC
CACCGCTACCAGCGGTGGTTTGTTTGCCGGATCAAGAGCTACCAACTCTTTTTCCGAAGGTAACTGGCTT
CAGCAGAGCGCAGATACCAAATACTGTCCTTCTAGTGTAGCCGTAGTTAGGCCACCACTTCAAGAACTCT
GTAGCACCGCCTACATACCTCGCTCTGCTAATCCTGTTACCAGTGGCTGCTGCCAGTGGCGATAAGTCGT
GTCTTACCGGGTTGGACTCAAGACGATAGTTACCGGATAAGGCGCAGCGGTCGGGCTGAACGGGGGGTTC
GTGCACACAGCCCAGCTTGGAGCGAACGACCTACACCGAACTGAGATACCTACAGCGTGAGCTATGAGAA
AGCGCCACGCTTCCCGAAGGGAGAAAGGCGGACAGGTATCCGGTAAGCGGCAGGGTCGGAACAGGAGAGC
GCACGAGGGAGCTTCCAGGGGGAAACGCCTGGTATCTTTATAGTCCTGTCGGGTTTCGCCACCTCTGACT
TGAGCGTCGATTTTTGTGATGCTCGTCAGGGGGGCGGAGCCTATGGAAAAACGCCAGCAACGCGGCCTTT
TTACGGTTCCTGGCCTTTTGCTGGCCTTTTGCTCACATGTTCTTTCCTGCGTTATCCCCTGATTCTGTGG
ATAACCGTATTACCGCCTTTGAGTGAGCTGATACCGCTCGCCGCAGCCGAACGACCGAGCGCAGCGAGTC
AGTGAGCGAGGAAGCGGAAGAGCGCCTGATGCGGTATTTTCTCCTTACGCATCTGTGCGGTATTTCACAC
CGCATATGGTGCACTCTCAGTACAATCTGCTCTGATGCCGCATAGTTAAGCCAGTATACACTCCGCTATC
GCTACGTGACTGGGTCATGGCTGCGCCCCGACACCCGCCAACACCCGCTGACGCGCCCTGACGGGCTTGT
CTGCTCCCGGCATCCGCTTACAGACAAGCTGTGACCGTCTCCGGGAGCTGCATGTGTCAGAGGTTTTCAC
CGTCATCACCGAAACGCGCGAGGCAGCAGATCAATTCGCGCGCGAAGGCGAAGCGGCATGCATAATGTGC
CTGTCAAATGGACGAAGCAGGGATTCTGCAAACCCTATGCTACTCCGTCAAGCCGTCAATTGTCTGATTC
GTTACCAATTATGACAACTTGACGGCTACATCATTCACTTTTTCTTCACAACCGGCACGGAACTCGCTCG
GGCTGGCCCCGGTGCATTTTTTAAATACCCGCGAGAAATAGAGTTGATCGTCAAAACCAACATTGCGACC
GACGGTGGCGATAGGCATCCGGGTGGTGCTCAAAAGCAGCTTCGCCTGGCTGATACGTTGGTCCTCGCGC
CAGCTTAAGACGCTAATCCCTAACTGCTGGCGGAAAAGATGTGACAGACGCGACGGCGACAAGCAAACAT
GCTGTGCGACGCTGGCGATATCAAAATTGCTGTCTGCCAGGTGATCGCTGATGTACTGACAAGCCTCGCG
TACCCGATTATCCATCGGTGGATGGAGCGACTCGTTAATCGCTTCCATGCGCCGCAGTAACAATTGCTCA
AGCAGATTTATCGCCAGCAGCTCCGAATAGCGCCCTTCCCCTTGCCCGGCGTTAATGATTTGCCCAAACA
GGTCGCTGAAATGCGGCTGGTGCGCTTCATCCGGGCGAAAGAACCCCGTATTGGCAAATATTGACGGCCA
GTTAAGCCATTCATGCCAGTAGGCGCGCGGACGAAAGTAAACCCACTGGTGATACCATTCGCGAGCCTCC
GGATGACGACCGTAGTGATGAATCTCTCCTGGCGGGAACAGCAAAATATCACCCGGTCGGCAAACAAATT
CTCGTCCCTGATTTTTCACCACCCCCTGACCGCGAATGGTGAGATTGAGAATATAACCTTTCATTCCCAG
CGGTCGGTCGATAAAAAAATCGAGATAACCGTTGGCCTCAATCGGCGTTAAACCCGCCACCAGATGGGCA
TTAAACGAGTATCCCGGCAGCAGGGGATCATTTTGCGCTTCAGCCATACTTTTCATACTCCCGCCATTCA
GAG
Features (pLannotate 1.2.2; 12 found; start..end, strand, type, name):
      1..285     +  promoter       araBAD promoter: araBAD; promoter of the L-arabinose operon of E. coli; the araC regulatory gene is transcribed in the opposite direction (Guzman et al., 1995)
    328..345     +  CDS            6xHis: 6xHis affinity tag
    355..1059    +  CDS            SCEI (sequence partly withheld): SCE1_YEAST - Also known as OMEGA, SECY. Experimental evidence at protein level: Swiss-Prot protein existence level 1. Mitochondrial DNA endonuclease involved in intron homing. It introduces a specific double-strand break in the DNA of the 21S rRNA gene and thus mediates the insertion of an intron, containing its own coding sequence (group I intron), into an intronless gene. Specifically recognizes and cleaves the sequence 5'-TAGGGATAACAGGGTAAT-3'. From Saccharomyces cerevisiae (strain ATCC 204508 / S288c) (Baker's yeast).
   1159..1274    +  ncRNA          5S rRNA: Accession: RF00001 - 5S ribosomal RNA
   1278..1364    +  terminator     rrnB T1 terminator: Escherichia coli rrnB; transcription terminator T1 from the E. coli rrnB gene
   1456..1483    +  terminator     rrnB T2 terminator: transcription terminator T2 from the E. coli rrnB gene
   1502..1593    +  promoter       AmpR promoter: bla
   1594..2454    +  CDS            AmpR: β-lactamase; bla; confers resistance to ampicillin, carbenicillin, and related antibiotics
   2625..3213    +  rep_origin     ori: high-copy-number ColE1/pMB1/pBR322/pUC origin of replication
   3399..3539    -  misc_feature   bom: basis of mobility region from pBR322
   3641..3681    -  CDS            rop (fragment): Rop protein, which maintains plasmids at low copy number; rop
   3803..4681    -  CDS            araC: L-arabinose regulatory protein; araC
