[The description below was written by a language model from this plasmid's Addgene catalogue record and pLannotate feature annotations shown in this document.]
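Description:
pColE1-ISceI is a 4.7 kb bacterial expression plasmid that produces the yeast homing endonuclease I-SceI in E. coli under arabinose control. It replicates from a high-copy ColE1/pMB1-type origin and is selected with ampicillin through a β-lactamase gene driven by its native promoter. The backbone also retains the pBR322 bom (basis of mobility) region. Only a short fragment of rop remains, and loss of this copy-number-limiting protein is consistent with the plasmid's high-copy listing.

The expression cassette follows the familiar araBAD layout. The araC regulator gene is transcribed divergently from the araBAD promoter, so transcription is repressed without L-arabinose and induced when it is added. Downstream of the promoter lies a 6xHis tag placed just upstream of the I-SceI coding sequence, which should yield an N-terminally tagged enzyme. The cassette ends with the rrnB region, comprising a 5S rRNA segment and the T1 and T2 terminators, which insulates the adjacent resistance gene from read-through.

I-SceI is a mitochondrial intron-encoded endonuclease from Saccharomyces cerevisiae. It cuts an 18 bp recognition site that is long enough to be absent from most genomes, so it makes double-strand breaks only where a site has been deliberately introduced. The plasmid therefore serves as an inducible source of site-specific cleavage. The associated publication concerns repurposing I-SceI for positive selection and for developing gene-editing technologies. In such schemes, cleavage of site-bearing DNA can eliminate unwanted plasmids or cells, though the record does not detail the specific partner constructs or strains.
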