Addgene plasmid #179578: pColE1-ISceI
Purpose: Expresses I-SceI from an arabinose promoter
Depositing lab: Kevin Solomon. Depositing organization: University of Delaware. Publication: Repurposing the Homing Endonuclease I-SceI for Positive Selection and Development of Gene-Editing Technologies. Lee KZ, Mechikoff MA, Parasa MK, Rankin TJ, Pandolfi P, Fitzgerald KS, Hillman ET, Solomon KV. ACS Synth Biol. 2022 Jan 21;11(1):53-60. doi: 10.1021/acssynbio.1c00340. Epub 2022 Jan 10. PubMed 35007422.
Backbone
  Vector backbone: pColE1
  Vector type: Bacterial Expression
Growth in bacteria
  Bacterial resistance: Ampicillin, 100 μg/mL
  Growth temperature: 37°C
  Growth strain: DH5alpha
  Copy number: High Copy
Gene/Insert
  Gene/Insert name: I-SceI
  Species: S. cerevisiae (budding yeast)
  Entrez Gene: I-SceI
Terms and licenses: Academic/Nonprofit Terms; Industry Terms: Not Available to Industry
How to cite: pColE1-ISceI was a gift from Kevin Solomon (Addgene plasmid # 179578 ; http://n2t.net/addgene:179578 ; RRID:Addgene_179578)
